LOCUS       Exported 3256 bp ds-DNA circular SYN 13-MAY-2021
DEFINITION  pMVP L3-L2 entry plasmid, contains HA epitope tag + WPRE for 3- or
            4-component MultiSite Gateway Pro assembly. Allows C-term epitope
            fusion to a gene of interest in lentivirus vectors..
ACCESSION   .
VERSION     .
KEYWORDS    KH101: pMVP (L3-L2) HA epitope tag + WPRE
SOURCE      synthetic DNA construct
  ORGANISM  synthetic DNA construct
REFERENCE   1 (bases 1 to 3256)
  AUTHORS   Haldeman JM, Conway AE, Arlotto ME, Slentz DH, Muoio DM, Becker TC,
            Newgard CB
  TITLE     Creation of versatile cloning platforms for transgene expression and
            dCas9-based epigenome editing.
  JOURNAL   Nucleic Acids Res. 2018 Dec 27. pii: 5264291. doi:
            10.1093/nar/gky1286.
  PUBMED    30590691
REFERENCE   2 (bases 1 to 3256)
  AUTHORS   .
  TITLE     Direct Submission
  JOURNAL   Exported May 13, 2021 from SnapGene Server 1.1.58
            http://www.snapgene.com
FEATURES             Location/Qualifiers
     source          1..3256
                     /organism="synthetic DNA construct"
                     /mol_type="other DNA"
     primer_bind     92..109
                     /label=L4440
                     /note="L4440 vector, forward primer"
     terminator      268..295
                     /label=rrnB T2 terminator
                     /note="transcription terminator T2 from the E. coli rrnB
                     gene"
     terminator      387..473
                     /gene="Escherichia coli rrnB"
                     /label=rrnB T1 terminator
                     /note="transcription terminator T1 from the E. coli rrnB
                     gene"
     primer_bind     522..544
                     /label=M13/pUC Forward
                     /note="In lacZ gene"
     primer_bind     536..553
                     /label=M13 Forward
                     /note="In lacZ gene. Also called M13-F20 or M13 (-21)
                     Forward"
     primer_bind     537..553
                     /label=M13 fwd
                     /note="common sequencing primer, one of multiple similar
                     variants"
     protein_bind    570..665
                     /gene="mutant version of attL"
                     /label=attL3
                     /bound_moiety="LR Clonase(TM)"
                     /note="recombination site for the Gateway(R) LR reaction"
     CDS             677..703
                     /codon_start=1
                     /product="HA (human influenza hemagglutinin) epitope tag"
                     /label=HA
                     /translation="YPYDVPDYA"
     misc_feature    752..1340
                     /label=WPRE
                     /note="woodchuck hepatitis virus posttranscriptional
                     regulatory element"
     primer_bind     complement(805..825)
                     /label=WPRE-R
                     /note="WPRE, reverse primer"
     CDS             complement(1223..1234)
                     /codon_start=1
                     /product="Factor Xa recognition and cleavage site"
                     /label=Factor Xa site
                     /translation="IEGR"
     protein_bind    complement(1368..1467)
                     /gene="mutant version of attL"
                     /label=attL2
                     /bound_moiety="LR Clonase(TM)"
                     /note="recombination site for the Gateway(R) LR reaction"
     primer_bind     complement(1497..1516)
                     /label=T7
                     /note="T7 promoter, forward primer"
     promoter        complement(1498..1516)
                     /label=T7 promoter
                     /note="promoter for bacteriophage T7 RNA polymerase"
     primer_bind     complement(1521..1537)
                     /label=M13 rev
                     /note="common sequencing primer, one of multiple similar
                     variants"
     primer_bind     complement(1521..1537)
                     /label=M13 Reverse
                     /note="In lacZ gene. Also called M13-rev"
     primer_bind     complement(1639..1658)
                     /label=pENTR-R
                     /note="pENTR vectors, reverse primer"
     CDS             1650..2459
                     /codon_start=1
                     /gene="aph(3')-Ia"
                     /product="aminoglycoside phosphotransferase"
                     /label=KanR
                     /note="confers resistance to kanamycin in bacteria or G418
                     (Geneticin(R)) in eukaryotes"
                     /translation="MSHIQRETSRPRLNSNMDADLYGYKWARDNVGQSGATIYRLYGKP
                     DAPELFLKHGKGSVANDVTDEMVRLNWLTEFMPLPTIKHFIRTPDDAWLLTTAIPGKTA
                     FQVLEEYPDSGENIVDALAVFLRRLHSIPVCNCPFNSDRVFRLAQAQSRMNNGLVDASD
                     FDDERNGWPVEQVWKEMHKLLPFSPDSVVTHGDFSLDNLIFDEGKLIGCIDVGRVGIAD
                     RYQDLAILWNCLGEFSPSLQKRLFQKYGIDNPDMNKLQFHLMLDEFF"
     primer_bind     complement(1717..1736)
                     /label=Kan-R
                     /note="Kanamycin resistance gene, reverse primer"
     rep_origin      2606..3194
                     /direction=RIGHT
                     /label=ori
                     /note="high-copy-number ColE1/pMB1/pBR322/pUC origin of
                     replication"
     primer_bind     3095..3114
                     /label=pBR322ori-F
                     /note="pBR322 origin, forward primer"
ORIGIN
        1 ctttcctgcg ttatcccctg attctgtgga taaccgtatt accgcctttg agtgagctga
       61 taccgctcgc cgcagccgaa cgaccgagcg cagcgagtca gtgagcgagg aagcggaaga
      121 gcgcccaata cgcaaaccgc ctctccccgc gcgttggccg attcattaat gcagctggca
      181 cgacaggttt cccgactgga aagcgggcag tgagcgcaac gcaattaata cgcgtaccgc
      241 tagccaggaa gagtttgtag aaacgcaaaa aggccatccg tcaggatggc cttctgctta
      301 gtttgatgcc tggcagttta tggcgggcgt cctgcccgcc accctccggg ccgttgcttc
      361 acaacgttca aatccgctcc cggcggattt gtcctactca ggagagcgtt caccgacaaa
      421 caacagataa aacgaaaggc ccagtcttcc gactgagcct ttcgttttat ttgatgcctg
      481 gcagttccct actctcgcgt taacgctagc atggatgttt tcccagtcac gacgttgtaa
      541 aacgacggcc agtcttaagc tcgggcccca aataatgatt ttattttgac tgatagtgac
      601 ctgttcgttg caacaaattg atgagcaatg cttttttata atgccaactt tgtataataa
      661 agttggtggc ggatcctacc catacgatgt gccagattac gcttaagaat tcctagagct
      721 cctatagtga gaccggttag taatgatcga caatcaacct ctggattaca aaatttgtga
      781 aagattgact ggtattctta actatgttgc tccttttacg ctatgtggat acgctgcttt
      841 aatgcctttg tatcatgcta ttgcttcccg tatggctttc attttctcct ccttgtataa
      901 atcctggttg ctgtctcttt atgaggagtt gtggcccgtt gtcaggcaac gtggcgtggt
      961 gtgcactgtg tttgctgacg caacccccac tggttggggc attgccacca cctgtcagct
     1021 cctttccggg actttcgctt tccccctccc tattgccacg gcggaactca tcgccgcctg
     1081 ccttgcccgc tgctggacag gggctcggct gttgggcact gacaattccg tggtgttgtc
     1141 ggggaagctg acgtcctttc catggctgct cgcctgtgtt gccacctgga ttctgcgcgg
     1201 gacgtccttc tgctacgtcc cttcggccct caatccagcg gaccttcctt cccgcggcct
     1261 gctgccggct ctgcggcctc ttccgcgtct tcgccttcgc cctcagacga gtcggatctc
     1321 cctttgggcc gcctccccgc ctggcgatgg tactgtccta gtacctgacc cagctttctt
     1381 gtacaaagtt ggcattataa gaaagcattg cttatcaatt tgttgcaacg aacaggtcac
     1441 tatcagtcaa aataaaatca ttatttgcca tccagctgca gggcggccgc gatatcccct
     1501 atagtgagtc gtattacatg gtcatagctg tttcctggca gctctggccc gtgtctcaaa
     1561 atctctgatg ttacattgca caagataaaa atatatcatc atgaacaata aaactgtctg
     1621 cttacataaa cagtaataca aggggtgtta tgagccatat tcaacgggaa acgtcgaggc
     1681 cgcgattaaa ttccaacatg gatgctgatt tatatgggta taaatgggct cgcgataatg
     1741 tcgggcaatc aggtgcgaca atctatcgct tgtatgggaa gcccgatgcg ccagagttgt
     1801 ttctgaaaca tggcaaaggt agcgttgcca atgatgttac agatgagatg gtcagactaa
     1861 actggctgac ggaatttatg cctcttccga ccatcaagca ttttatccgt actcctgatg
     1921 atgcatggtt actcaccact gcgatccccg gaaaaacagc attccaggta ttagaagaat
     1981 atcctgattc aggtgaaaat attgttgatg cgctggcagt gttcctgcgc cggttgcatt
     2041 cgattcctgt ttgtaattgt ccttttaaca gcgatcgcgt atttcgtctc gctcaggcgc
     2101 aatcacgaat gaataacggt ttggttgatg cgagtgattt tgatgacgag cgtaatggct
     2161 ggcctgttga acaagtctgg aaagaaatgc ataaactttt gccattctca ccggattcag
     2221 tcgtcactca tggtgatttc tcacttgata accttatttt tgacgagggg aaattaatag
     2281 gttgtattga tgttggacga gtcggaatcg cagaccgata ccaggatctt gccatcctat
     2341 ggaactgcct cggtgagttt tctccttcat tacagaaacg gctttttcaa aaatatggta
     2401 ttgataatcc tgatatgaat aaattgcagt ttcatttgat gctcgatgag tttttctaat
     2461 cagaattggt taattggttg taacactggc agagcattac gctgacttga cgggacggcg
     2521 caagctcatg accaaaatcc cttaacgtga gttacgcgtc gttccactga gcgtcagacc
     2581 ccgtagaaaa gatcaaagga tcttcttgag atcctttttt tctgcgcgta atctgctgct
     2641 tgcaaacaaa aaaaccaccg ctaccagcgg tggtttgttt gccggatcaa gagctaccaa
     2701 ctctttttcc gaaggtaact ggcttcagca gagcgcagat accaaatact gttcttctag
     2761 tgtagccgta gttaggccac cacttcaaga actctgtagc accgcctaca tacctcgctc
     2821 tgctaatcct gttaccagtg gctgctgcca gtggcgataa gtcgtgtctt accgggttgg
     2881 actcaagacg atagttaccg gataaggcgc agcggtcggg ctgaacgggg ggttcgtgca
     2941 cacagcccag cttggagcga acgacctaca ccgaactgag atacctacag cgtgagctat
     3001 gagaaagcgc cacgcttccc gaagggagaa aggcggacag gtatccggta agcggcaggg
     3061 tcggaacagg agagcgcacg agggagcttc cagggggaaa cgcctggtat ctttatagtc
     3121 ctgtcgggtt tcgccacctc tgacttgagc gtcgattttt gtgatgctcg tcaggggggc
     3181 ggagcctatg gaaaaacgcc agcaacgcgg cctttttacg gttcctggcc ttttgctggc
     3241 cttttgctca catgtt
//
