[The description below was written by a language model from this plasmid's Addgene catalogue record and the feature table of its GenBank file.]
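Description:
KH101: pMVP (L3-L2) HA epitope tag + WPRE is a small (3256 bp) Gateway entry plasmid built on the Invitrogen pDONR221 P3-P2 backbone and belonging to the pMVP modular cloning platform. It is a bacterial shuttle for a DNA module rather than an expression vector in its own right. It replicates in E. coli at high copy from a ColE1/pUC-type origin and is selected with kanamycin through the aph(3')-Ia (KanR) gene. As is typical of pDONR-derived entry clones, rrnB T1 and T2 transcription terminators sit upstream of the recombination cassette to insulate it from read-through transcription. M13 forward and reverse primer sites and a T7 promoter flank the cassette and allow sequence verification.

The synthetic insert of about 700 bp lies between attL3 and attL2 recombination sites. It consists of a short HA (influenza hemagglutinin) epitope tag coding sequence followed by the woodchuck hepatitis virus posttranscriptional regulatory element (WPRE). The entry plasmid carries no promoter for this module and no gene of interest. In a 3- or 4-component MultiSite Gateway Pro LR reaction, the attL3/attL2 sites place this fragment in the last position of the assembly, downstream of separately supplied entry modules. The HA tag is thereby fused to the C-terminus of the chosen open reading frame, and the WPRE ends up in the 3' untranslated region, where it generally enhances transcript stability and expression. The record states the module is intended for lentiviral destination vectors. A Factor Xa site annotated on the reverse strand within the WPRE is most likely an incidental match from automated annotation rather than a designed feature.
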