Addgene plasmid #121756: KH101: pMVP (L3-L2) HA epitope tag + WPRE
Purpose: pMVP L3-L2 entry plasmid, contains HA epitope tag + WPRE for 3- or 4-component MultiSite Gateway Pro assembly. Allows C-term epitope fusion to a gene of interest in lentivirus vectors.
Depositing lab: Christopher Newgard. Depositing organization: Duke University. Publication: Creation of versatile cloning platforms for transgene expression and dCas9-based epigenome editing. Haldeman JM, Conway AE, Arlotto ME, Slentz DH, Muoio DM, Becker TC, Newgard CB. Nucleic Acids Res. 2018 Dec 27. pii: 5264291. doi: 10.1093/nar/gky1286. PubMed 30590691.
Backbone
  Vector backbone: pDONR221 P3-P2
  Backbone manufacturer: Invitrogen
  Backbone size w/o insert (bp): 2555
  Vector type: Synthetic Biology ; pMVP Gateway Entry Plasmid
Growth in bacteria
  Bacterial resistance: Kanamycin, 50 μg/mL
  Growth temperature: 37°C
  Growth strain: DH5alpha
  Copy number: High Copy
Gene/Insert
  Gene/Insert name: HA epitope tag + WPRE
  Species: Synthetic
  Insert size (bp): 701
  Cloning method: Gateway Cloning
  Sequencing primers: 5′ M13F; 3′ M13R
Terms and licenses: Academic/Nonprofit Terms; Industry Terms: Not Available to Industry
How to cite: KH101: pMVP (L3-L2) HA epitope tag + WPRE was a gift from Christopher Newgard (Addgene plasmid # 121756 ; http://n2t.net/addgene:121756 ; RRID:Addgene_121756)
